>Addgene plasmid #20205 | pT/Caggs-NRASV12 | addgene full sequence | sequence record 232244 | Addgene NGS Result
GACATTGATTATTGACTAGTTATTAATAGTAATCAATTACGGGGTCATTAGTTCATAGCCCATATATGGA
GTTCCGCGTTACATAACTTACGGTAAATGGCCCGCCTGGCTGACCGCCCAACGACCCCCGCCCATTGACG
TCAATAATGACGTATGTTCCCATAGTAACGCCAATAGGGACTTTCCATTGACGTCAATGGGTGGAGTATT
TACGGTAAACTGCCCACTTGGCAGTACATCAAGTGTATCATATGCCAAGTACGCCCCCTATTGACGTCAA
TGACGGTAAATGGCCCGCCTGGCATTATGCCCAGTACATGACCTTATGGGACTTTCCTACTTGGCAGTAC
ATCTACGTATTAGTCATCGCTATTACCATGGTCGAGGTGAGCCCCACGTTCTGCTTCACTCTCCCCATCT
CCCCCCCCTCCCCACCCCCAATTTTGTATTTATTTATTTTTTAATTATTTTGTGCAGCGATGGGGGCGGG
GGGGGGGGGNGGCGCGCGCCAGGCGGGGCGGGGCGGGGCGAGGGGCGGGGCGGGGCGAGGCGGAGAGGTG
CGGCGGCAGCCAATCAGAGCGGCGCGCTCCGAAAGTTTCCTTTTATGGCGAGGCGGCGGCGGCGGCGGCC
CTATAAAAAGCGAAGCGCGCGGCGGGCGGGAGTCGCTGCGCGCTGCCTTCGCCCCGTGCCCCGCTCCGCC
GCCGCCTCGCGCCGCCCGCCCCGGCTCTGACTGACCGCGTTACTCCCACAGGTGAGCGGGCGGGACGGCC
CTTCTCCTCCGGGCTGTAATTAGCGCTTGGTTTAATGACGGCTTGTTTCTTTTCTGTGGCTGCGTGAAAG
CCTTGAGGGGCTCCGGGAGGGCCCTTTGTGCGGGGGGAGCGGCTCGGGGGGTGCGTGCGTGTGTGTGTGC
GTGGGGAGCGCCGCGTGCGGCTCCGCGCTGCCCGGCGGCTGTGAGCGCTGCGGGCGCGGCGCGGGGCTTT
GTGCGCTCCGCAGTGTGCGCGAGGGGAGCGCGGCCGGGGGCGGTGCCCCGCGGTGCGGGGGGGGCTGCGA
GGGGAACAAAGGCTGCGTGCGGGGTGTGTGCGTGGGGGGGTGAGCAGGGGGTGTGGGCGCGTCGGTCGGG
CTGCAACCCCCCCTGCACCCCCCTCCCCGAGTTGCTGAGCACGGCCCGGCTTCGGGTGCGGGGCTCCGTA
CGGGGCGTGGCGCGGGGCTCGCCGTGCCGGGCGGGGGGTGGCGGCAGGTGGGGGTGCCGGGCGGGGCGGG
GCCGCCTCGGGCCGGGGAGGGCTCGGGGGAGGGGCGCGGCGGCCCCCGGAGCGCCGGCGGCTGTCGAGGC
GCGGCGAGCCGCAGCCATTGCCTTTTATGGTAATCGTGCGAGAGGGCGCAGGGACTTCCTTTGTCCCAAA
TCTGTGCGGAGCCGAAATCTGGGAGGCGCCGCCGCACCCCCTCTAGCGGGCGCGGGGCGAAGCGGTGCGG
CGCCGGCAGGAAGGAAATGGGCGGGGAGGGCCTTCGTGCGTCGCCGCGCCGCCGTCCCCTTCTCCCTCTC
CAGCCTCGGGGCTGTCCGCGGGGGGACGGCTGCCTTCGGGGGGGACGGGGCAGGGCGGGGTTCGGCTTCT
GGCGTGTGACCGGCGGCTCTAGAGCCTCTGCTAACCATGTTCATGCCTTCTTCTTTTTCCTACAGCTCCT
GGGCAACGTGCTGGTTATTGTGCTGTCTCATCATTTTGGCAAAGAATTCCTCGAGGGGGGGCCCTATTCT
ATAGTGTCACCTAAATGCTAGAGCTCGCTGATCCACCATGGAGGAAGAGGAATATATGCCTATGGAAATG
ACTGAGTACAAACTGGTGGTGGTTGGAGCAGTTGGTGTTGGGAAAAGCGCACTGACAATCCAGCTAATCC
AGAACCACTTTGTAGATGAATATGATCCCACCATAGAGGATTCTTACAGAAAACAAGTGGTTATAGATGG
TGAAACCTGTTTGTTGGACATACTGGATACAGCTGGACAAGAAGAGTACAGTGCCATGAGAGACCAATAC
ATGAGGACAGGCGAAGGCTTCCTCTGTGTATTTGCCATCAATAATAGCAAGTCATTTGCGGATATTAACC
TCTACAGGGAACAGATTAAGCGAGTAAAAGACTCGGATGATGTACCTATGGTGCTAGTGGGAAACAAGTG
TGATTTGCCAACAAGGACAGTTGATACAAAACAAGCCCACGAACTGGCCAAGAGTTACGGGATTCCATTC
ATTGAAACCTCAGCCAAGACCAGACAGGGTGTTGAAGATGCTTTTTACACACTGGTAAGAGAAATACGCC
AGTACCGAATGAAAAAACTCAACAGCAGTGATGATGGGACTCAGGGTTGTATGGGATTGCCATGTGTGGT
GATGTAAGGATCAGCCTCGACTGTGCCTTCTAGTTGCCAGCCATCTGTTGTTTGCCCCTCCCCCGTGCCT
TCCTTGACCCTGGAAGGTGCCACTCCCACTGTCCTTTCCTAATAAAATGAGGAAATTGCATCGCATTGTC
TGAGTAGGTGTCATTCTATTCTGGGGGGTGGGGTGGGGCAGGACAGCAAGGGGGAGGATTGGGAAGACAA
TAGCAGGCATGCTGGGGATGCGGTGGGCTCTATGGCTTCTGAGGCGGAAAGAACCAGCCATCACAAAGCT
CTGACCTCAATCCTATAGAAAGGAGGAATGAGCCAAAATTCACCCAACTTATTGTGGGAAGCTTGTGGAA
GGCTACTCGAAATGTTTGACCCAAGTTAAACAATTTAAAGGCAATGCTACCAAATACTAATTGAGTGTAT
GTAAACTTCTGACCCACTGGGAATGTGATGAAAGAAATAAAAGCTGAAATGAATCATTCTCTCTACTATT
ATTCTGATATTTCACATTCTTAAAATAAAGTGGTGATCCTAACTGACCTAAGACAGGGAATTTTTACTAG
GATTAAATGTCAGGAATTGTGAAAAAGTGAGTTTAAATGTATTTGGCTAAGGTGTATGTAAACTTCCGAC
TTCAACTGTATAGGGATCCTCTAGCTAGAGTCGACCTCGAGGGGGGGCCCGGTACCCAGCTTTTGTTCCC
TTTAGTGAGGGTTAATTGCGCGCTTGGCGTAATCATGGTCATAGCTGTTTCCTGTGTGAAATTGTTATCC
GCTCACAATTCCACACAACATACGAGCCGGAAGCATAAAGTGTAAAGCCTGGGGTGCCTAATGAGTGAGC
TAACTCACATTAATTGCGTTGCGCTCACTGCCCGCTTTCCAGTCGGGAAACCTGTCGTGCCAGCTGCATT
AATGAATCGGCCAACGCGCGGGGAGAGGCGGTTTGCGTATTGGGCGCTCTTCCGCTTCCTCGCTCACTGA
CTCGCTGCGCTCGGTCGTTCGGCTGCGGCGAGCGGTATCAGCTCACTCAAAGGCGGTAATACGGTTATCC
ACAGAATCAGGGGATAACGCAGGAAAGAACATGTGAGCAAAAGGCCAGCAAAAGGCCAGGAACCGTAAAA
AGGCCGCGTTGCTGGCGTTTTTCCATAGGCTCCGCCCCCCTGACGAGCATCACAAAAATCGACGCTCAAG
TCAGAGGTGGCGAAACCCGACAGGACTATAAAGATACCAGGCGTTTCCCCCTGGAAGCTCCCTCGTGCGC
TCTCCTGTTCCGACCCTGCCGCTTACCGGATACCTGTCCGCCTTTCTCCCTTCGGGAACCGTGGCGCTTT
CTCATAGCTCACGCTGTAGGTATCTCAGTTCGGTGTAGGTCGTTCGCTCCAAGCTGGGCTGTGTGCACGA
ACCCCCCGTTCAGCCCGACCGCTGCGCCTTATCCGGTAACTATCGTCTTGAGTCCAACCCGGTAAGACAC
GACTTATCGCCACTGGCAGCAGCCACTGGTAACAGGATTAGCAGAGCGAGGTATGTAGGCGGTGCTACAG
AGTTCTTGAAGTGGTGGCCTAACTACGGCTACACTAGAAGAACAGTATTTGGTATCTGCGCTCTGCTGAA
GCCAGTTACCTTCGGAAAAAGAGTTGGTAGCTCTTGATCCGGCAAACAAACCACCGCTGGTAGCGGTGGT
TTTTTTGTTTGCAAGCAGCAGATTACGCGCAGAAAAAAAGGATCTCAAGAAGATCCTTTGATCTTTTCTA
CGGGGTCTGACGCTCAGTGGAACGAAAACTCACGTTAAGGGATTTTGGTCATGAGATTATCAAAAAGGAT
CTTCACCTAGATCCTTTTAAATTAAAAATGAAGTTTTAAATCAATCTAAAGTATATATGAGTAAACTTGG
TCTGACAGTTACCAATGCTTAATCAGTGAGGCACCTATCTCAGCGATCTGTCTATTTCGTTCATCCATAG
TTGCCTGACTCCCCGTCGTGTAGATAACTACGATACGGGAGGGCTTACCATCTGGCCCCAGTGCTGCAAT
GATACCGCGAGACCCACGCTCACCGGCTCCAGATTTATCAGCAATAAACCAGCCAGCCGGAAGGGCCGAG
CGCAGAAGTGGTCCTGCAACTTTATCCGCCTCCATCCAGTCTATTAATTGTTGCCGGGAAGCTAGAGTAA
GTAGTTCGCCAGTTAATAGTTTGCGCAACGTTGTTGCCATTGCTACAGGCATCGTGGTGTCACGCTCGTC
GTTTGGTATGGCTTCATTCAGCTCCGGTTCCCAACGATCAAGGCGAGTTACATGATCCCCCATGTTGTGC
AAAAAAGCGGTTAGCTCCTTCGGTCCTCCGATCGTTGTCAGAAGTAACTTGGCCGCAGTGTTATCACTCA
TGGTTATGGCAGCACTGCATAATTCTCTTACTGTCATGCCATCCGTAAGATGCTTTTCTGTGACTGGTGA
GTACTCAACCAAGTCATTCTGAGAATAGTGTATGCGGCGACCGAGTTGCTCTTGCCCGGCGTCAATACGG
GATAATACCGCGCCACATAGCAGAACTTTAAAAGTGCTCATCATTGGAAAACGTTCTTCGGGGCGAAAAC
TCTCAAGGATCTTACCGCTGTTGAGATCCAGTTCGATGTAACCCACTCGTGCACCCAACTGATCTTCAGC
ATCTTTTACTTTCACCAGCGTTTCTGGGTGAGCAAAAACAGGAAGGCAAAATGCCGCAAAAAAGGGAATA
AGGGCGACACGGAAATGTTGAATACTCATACTCTTCCTTTTTCAATATTATTGAAGCATTTATCAGGGTT
ATTGTCTCATGAGCGGATACATATTTGAATGTATTTAGAAAAATAAACAAATAGGGGTTCCGCGCACATT
TCCCCGAAAAGTGCCACCTG
[34 nt withheld, positions 5271-5304]
A
[89 nt withheld, positions 5306-5394]
C
[91 nt withheld, positions 5396-5486]
A
[49 nt withheld, positions 5488-5536]
CCTTTGACGTTGGAGTCCACGTTCTTT
[37 nt withheld, positions 5564-5600]
ACCCTATCTCGGTCTATTCTTTTGATTTATAAGGGATTTTGCCGATTTCGGCCTATTGGTTAAAAAATGA
GCTGATTTAACAAAAATTTAACGCGAATTTTAACAAAATATTAACGCTTACAATTTCCATTCGCCATTCA
GGCTGCGCAACTGTTGGGAAGGGCGATCGGTGCGGGCCTCTTCGCTATTACGCCAGCTGGCGAAAGGGGG
ATGTGCTGCAAGGCGATTAAGTTGGGTAACGCCAGGGTTTTCCCAGTCACGACGTTGTAAAACGACGGCC
AGTGAGCGCGCGTAATACGACTCACTATAGGGCGAATTGGAGCTCGGATCCCTATACAGTTGAAGTCGGA
AGTTTACATACACTTAAGTTGGAGTCATTAAAACTCGTTTTTCAACTACTCCACAAATTTCTTGTTAACA
AACAATAGTTTTGGCAAGTCAGTTAGGACATCTACTTTGTGCATGACACAAGTCATTTTTCCAACAATTG
TTTACAGACAGATTATTTCACTTATAATTCACTGTATCACAATTCCAGTGGGTCAGAAGTTTACATACAC
TAAGTTGACTGTGCCTTTAAACAGCTTGGAAAATTCCAGAAAATGATGTCATGGCTTTAGAAGCTAGATC
TGGCCATCTAGAGCGGCCGCGCGCACTAGTGAATTCCATGGATATCAAGCTTATCGATACCGTCGACCTC
Features (pLannotate 1.2.2; 23 found; start..end, strand, type, name):
      1..380     +  enhancer       CMV enhancer: human cytomegalovirus immediate early enhancer
    382..658     +  promoter       chicken β-actin promoter: No description available
    659..1675    +  intron         chimeric intron: chimera between introns from chicken β-actin and rabbit β-globin
   1673..1729    +  CDS            HBB (fragment): HBB_LEPEU - Experimental evidence at protein level: Swiss-Prot protein existence level 1. Involved in oxygen transport from the lung to the various peripheral tissues. From Lepus europaeus (European hare).
   1748..1766    -  promoter       SP6 promoter: promoter for bacteriophage SP6 RNA polymerase
   1818..2384    +  CDS            NRAS: RASN_HUMAN - Also known as HRAS1. Experimental evidence at protein level: Swiss-Prot protein existence level 1. Ras proteins bind GDP/GTP and possess intrinsic GTPase activity. From Homo sapiens (Human).
   2401..2625    +  polyA_signal   bGH poly(A) signal: bovine growth hormone polyadenylation signal
   2629..2648    +  promoter       SV40 promoter (fragment): SV40 enhancer and early promoter
   2647..2681    +  CDS            SB100X (fragment): hyperactive variant of the Sleeping Beauty transposase (Mátés et al., 2009)
   2681..2789    +  CDS            SB100X (fragment): hyperactive variant of the Sleeping Beauty transposase (Mátés et al., 2009)
   3040..3066    +  misc_feature   MCS (fragment): pBluescript multiple cloning site
   3079..3097    -  promoter       T3 promoter: promoter for bacteriophage T3 RNA polymerase
   3142..3158    -  protein_bind   lac operator: The lac repressor binds to the lac operator to inhibit transcription in E. coli. This inhibition can be relieved by adding lactose or isopropyl-β-D-thiogalactopyranoside (IPTG). lac repressor encoded by lacI
   3166..3196    -  promoter       lac promoter: promoter for the E. coli lac operon
   3211..3232    -  protein_bind   CAP binding site: CAP binding activates transcription in the presence of cAMP. E. coli catabolite activator protein
   3245..3337    -  CDS            lacI (fragment): lac repressor; lacI; The lac repressor binds to the lac operator to inhibit transcription in E. coli. This inhibition can be relieved by adding lactose or isopropyl-β-D-thiogalactopyranoside (IPTG).
   3520..4108    -  rep_origin     ori: high-copy-number ColE1/pMB1/pBR322/pUC origin of replication
   4279..5139    -  CDS            AmpR: β-lactamase; bla; confers resistance to ampicillin, carbenicillin, and related antibiotics
   5140..5244    -  promoter       AmpR promoter: bla
   5271..5726    +  rep_origin     f1 ori (sequence partly withheld): f1 bacteriophage origin of replication; arrow indicates direction of (+) strand synthesis
   5730..5885    -  CDS            lacZα (fragment): LacZα fragment of β-galactosidase; lacZ fragment
   5893..5911    +  promoter       T7 promoter: promoter for bacteriophage T7 RNA polymerase
   6271..2       +  misc_feature   MCS (fragment) (across the origin): pBluescript multiple cloning site
