[The description below was written by a language model from this plasmid's Addgene catalogue record and pLannotate feature annotations shown in this document.]
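Description:
pT/Caggs-NRASV12 is a transposon-type plasmid for expressing an oncogenic form of human NRAS in mammalian cells. It is built on a colE1/ampicillin-resistance backbone with pBluescript-derived elements. In bacteria it is propagated through a ColE1/pUC-family origin and selected with ampicillin via the β-lactamase gene. The catalogue lists it as low copy, although the annotation tool labels the origin as a high-copy type. An f1 phage origin, lacZα and lac promoter/operator remnants, and T7, T3 and SP6 phage promoters are carried over from the cloning vector.

The payload is a CAGGS (CAG) expression cassette, made up of the CMV immediate-early enhancer, the chicken β-actin promoter and a chimeric β-actin/β-globin intron, which together give strong, broadly active transcription. It drives the roughly 570 bp human NRAS coding sequence carrying the G12V substitution, a mutation that impairs GTP hydrolysis and locks Ras in its active signalling state. Transcripts are terminated by the bovine growth hormone polyadenylation signal.

The "pT" name and the transposon classification indicate a Sleeping Beauty-style transposon vector. The feature table does not explicitly annotate inverted terminal repeats. It does report short hits to SB100X transposase sequence downstream of the poly(A) signal, which probably reflect transposon-derived sequence rather than a functional transposase gene. No complete transposase is annotated, so integration would presumably depend on transposase supplied from another source.

The associated publication describes de novo induction of genetically engineered brain tumours in mice using plasmid DNA. This fits use of the construct to deliver a stably integrating NRAS oncogene to somatic cells in vivo.
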