Addgene plasmid #20205: pT/Caggs-NRASV12
Depositing lab: John Ohlfest. Depositing organization: University of Minnesota. Publication: De novo induction of genetically engineered brain tumors in mice using plasmid DNA. Wiesner SM, Decker SA, Larson JD, Ericson K, Forster C, Gallardo JL, Long C, Demorest ZL, Zamora EA, Low WC, SantaCruz K, Largaespada DA, Ohlfest JR. Cancer Res. 2009 Jan 15. 69(2):431-9. 10.1158/0008-5472.CAN-08-1800 PubMed 19147555.
Backbone
  Vector backbone: colE1/ampR
  Backbone manufacturer: Ohlfest Lab
  Backbone size w/o insert (bp): 5607
  Vector type: Transposon
Growth in bacteria
  Bacterial resistance: Ampicillin, 100 μg/mL
  Growth temperature: 37°C
  Growth strain: DH5alpha
  Growth instructions: DH5
  Copy number: Low Copy
Gene/Insert
  Gene/Insert name: NRas
  Species: H. sapiens (human)
  Insert size (bp): 570
  Mutation: G12V
  Entrez Gene: NRAS (a.k.a. ALPS4, CMNS, KRAS, N-ras, NCMS, NRAS1, NS6)
  Cloning method: Restriction Enzyme
  Sequencing primers: 5′ n/a; 3′ n/a
Terms and licenses: Academic/Nonprofit Terms; Industry Terms: Not Available to Industry
How to cite: pT/Caggs-NRASV12 was a gift from John Ohlfest (Addgene plasmid # 20205 ; http://n2t.net/addgene:20205 ; RRID:Addgene_20205)
