>Addgene plasmid #20205 | pT/Caggs-NRASV12 | addgene partial sequence | sequence record 26131 | 20205 with pCAG-F
TATTCTATAGTGTCACCTAAATGCTAGAGCTCGCTGATCCACCANGGAGGAAGAGGAATATATGCCTATG
GAAATGACTGAGTACAAACTGGTGGTGGTTGGAGCAGTTGGTGTTGGGAAAAGCGCACTGACCATCCAGC
TAATCCAGAACCACTTTGTAGATGAATATGATCCCACCATAGAGGATTCTTACAGAAAACAAGTGGTTAT
AGATGGTGAAACCTGTTTGTTGGACATACTGGATACAGCTGGACAAGAAGAGTACAGTGCCATGAGAGAC
CAATACATGAGGACAGGCGAAGGCTTCCTCTGTGTATTTGCCATCAATAATAGCAAGTCATTTGCGGATA
TTAACCTCTACAGGGAACAGATTAAGCGAGTAAAAGACTCGGATGATGTACCTATGGTGCTAGTGGGAAA
CAAGTGTGATTTGCCAACAAGGACAGTTGATACAAAACAAGCCCAC
