>Addgene plasmid #20205 | pT/Caggs-NRASV12 | addgene partial sequence | sequence record 26132 | 20205 with T7
CGGAGTTTACATACACTTAAGTTGGAGTCATTAAAACTCGTTTTTCAACTACTCCACAAATTTCTTGTTA
ACAAACAATAGTTTTGGCAAGTCAGTTAGGACATCTACTTTGTGCATGACACAAGTCATTTTTCCAACAA
TTGTTTACAGACAGATTATTTCACTTATAATTCACTGTATCACAATTCCAGTGGGTCAGAAGTTTACATA
CACTAAGTTGACTGTGCCTTTAAACAGCTTGAAAAATTCCAGAAAATGATGTCATGGCTTTAGAAGCTAG
ATCTGGCCATCTAGAGCGGCCGCGCGCACTAGTGAATTCCATGGATATCAAGCTTATCGATACCGTCGAC
CTCGACATTGATTATTGACTAGTTATTAATAGTAATCAATTACGGGGTCATTAGTTCATAGCCCATATAT
GGAGTTCCGCGTTACATAACTTACGGTAAATGGCCCGCCTGGCTGACCGCCCAACGACCCCCGCCCATTG
ACGTCAATAATGACGTATGTTCCCATAGTAACGCCAATAGGGACTTTCCATTGACGTCAATGGGTGGAGT
ATTTACGGTAAACTGCCCACTTGGCAGTACATCAAGTGTNANNNNGCCCAANTNNCCCCCTTATTGGNCN
TCANGGACGGTAAAANNNCCGCCTGGNATTATGCCCAGTACATGACCNTTATGGGACTTTCCCTACTTGG
CAGTACATCTACGTATTAGTCATCGCTATTTACCATGGTCGAGGTGAGCCCCCACGTTCTGGCTT
